Addgene plasmid #108952: pET-28a(+)-FPPS
Purpose: heterologous expression of FPPS of G. stearothermophilus in E. coli
Depositing lab: Frank Schulz. Depositing organization: Ruhr-Universitaet Bochum. Publication: An in vitro Biosynthesis of Sesquiterpenes starting from Acetic Acid. Schulz F, Dirkmann M, Nowack J. Chembiochem. 2018 Aug 7. doi: 10.1002/cbic.201800128. PubMed 30085399.
Backbone
  Vector backbone: pET-28a(+)
  Vector type: Bacterial Expression
Growth in bacteria
  Bacterial resistance: Kanamycin, 50 μg/mL
  Growth temperature: 30°C
  Growth strain: DH5alpha
  Copy number: High Copy
Gene/Insert
  Gene/Insert name: Farnesyldiphosphat synthase (FPPS)
  Species: Geobacillus stearothermophilus
  Tag / fusion protein: His6-Tag (N terminal on backbone)
  Cloning method: Restriction Enzyme; 5′ cloning site unknown (unknown if destroyed); 3′ cloning site unknown (unknown if destroyed)
Terms and licenses: Academic/Nonprofit Terms; Industry Terms: Not Available to Industry
Depositor comments: codon-optimized synthetic gene for expression in E. coli
How to cite: pET-28a(+)-FPPS was a gift from Frank Schulz (Addgene plasmid # 108952 ; http://n2t.net/addgene:108952 ; RRID:Addgene_108952)
