[The description below was written by a language model from this plasmid's Addgene catalogue record and pLannotate feature annotations shown in this document.]
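Description:
pET-28a(+)-FPPS is a bacterial expression plasmid of about 6.2 kb, built on the pET-28a(+) backbone, for producing the farnesyl diphosphate synthase (FPPS, matched in the annotation to the IspA protein) of Geobacillus stearothermophilus in E. coli. The insert is a synthetic gene, codon-optimized for E. coli, introduced by restriction cloning, although the sites used are not recorded. The plasmid is selected with kanamycin through an aminoglycoside phosphotransferase gene and replicates from a ColE1/pBR322-type origin accompanied by the bom region and the rop gene. The catalogue lists it as high copy, even though Rop normally moderates copy number. An f1 origin is also present, which allows single-stranded DNA production with helper phage. The short tetracycline-resistance and AmpR-promoter fragments are backbone remnants with no stated function.

Expression is driven by a T7 promoter followed directly by a lac operator and the strong phage T7 gene 10 ribosome binding site, and it ends at the T7 terminator. The plasmid also carries lacI, so transcription stays repressed until IPTG or lactose is added, and it requires a host that supplies T7 RNA polymerase. The coding sequence is fused at its N terminus to the backbone His6 tag, followed by a thrombin cleavage site, which permits metal-affinity purification and optional tag removal. A second His-tag sequence lies downstream of the insert, but the record lists only the N-terminal tag, so it is unclear whether this one is translated. The sequencing-derived and depositor sequences differ by only a few nucleotides and give the same feature layout. The associated work concerns in vitro biosynthesis of sesquiterpenes, where the purified enzyme would supply the farnesyl diphosphate precursor.
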