Features (pLannotate 1.2.2; 21 found; start..end, strand, type, name):
     12..467     +  rep_origin     f1 ori (sequence partly withheld): f1 bacteriophage origin of replication; arrow indicates direction of (+) strand synthesis
    494..551     +  promoter       AmpR promoter (fragment): bla
    560..1375    -  CDS            KanR: aminoglycoside phosphotransferase; aph(3')-Ia; confers resistance to kanamycin in bacteria or G418 (Geneticin®) in eukaryotes
   1497..2085    +  rep_origin     ori: high-copy-number ColE1/pMB1/pBR322/pUC origin of replication
   2271..2413    -  misc_feature   bom: basis of mobility region from pBR322
   2515..2706    -  CDS            rop: Rop protein, which maintains plasmids at low copy number; rop
   2723..3103    +  CDS            YPB1_ECOLX: Protein predicted: Swiss-Prot protein existence level 4. From Escherichia coli.
   3175..3466    -  CDS            TcR (fragment): tetracycline efflux protein; tet; confers resistance to tetracycline
   3481..3502    -  protein_bind   CAP binding site: CAP binding activates transcription in the presence of cAMP. E. coli catabolite activator protein
   3515..4597    -  CDS            lacI: lac repressor; lacI; The lac repressor binds to the lac operator to inhibit transcription in E. coli. This inhibition can be relieved by adding lactose or isopropyl-β-D-thiogalactopyranoside (IPTG).
   4598..4675    -  promoter       lacI promoter: lacI
   4683..4962    -  CDS            TcR (fragment): tetracycline efflux protein; tet; confers resistance to tetracycline
   4984..5002    +  promoter       T7 promoter: promoter for bacteriophage T7 RNA polymerase
   5003..5027    +  protein_bind   lac operator: The lac repressor binds to the lac operator to inhibit transcription in E. coli. This inhibition can be relieved by adding lactose or isopropyl-β-D-thiogalactopyranoside (IPTG). lac repressor encoded by lacI
   5042..5064    +  RBS            RBS: efficient ribosome binding site from bacteriophage T7 gene 10 (Olins and Rangwala, 1989)
   5083..5099    +  CDS            capTEV™ (fragment): composite tag for in vivo biotinylation, TEV protease cleavage, and 6xHis tagging
   5110..5127    +  CDS            thrombin site: thrombin recognition and cleavage site
   5137..6024    +  CDS            ISPA_GEOSE: Experimental evidence at protein level: Swiss-Prot protein existence level 1. From Geobacillus stearothermophilus (Bacillus stearothermophilus).
   6077..6094    +  CDS            9xHis (fragment): 9xHis affinity tag
   6104..6153    +  CDS            SET1 (fragment): solubility-enhancement tag derived from T7 phage gene 10B
   6161..6208    +  terminator     T7 terminator: transcription terminator for bacteriophage T7 RNA polymerase
>Addgene plasmid #108952 | pET-28a(+)-FPPS | depositor full sequence | sequence record 205440 | pET-28a(+)-FPPS sequence 6233 bps
TGGCGAATGGG
[124 nt withheld, positions 12-135]
C
[91 nt withheld, positions 137-227]
A
[49 nt withheld, positions 229-277]
CCTTTGACGTTGGAGTCCACGTTCTTT
[37 nt withheld, positions 305-341]
ACCCTATCTCGGTCTATTCTTTTGATTTATAAGGGATTTTGCCGATTTCGGCCTATTGGTTAAAAAATGA
GCTGATTTAACAAAAATTTAACGCGAATTTTAACAAAATATTAACGTTTACAATTTCAGGTGGCACTTTT
CGGGGAAATGTGCGCGGAACCCCTATTTGTTTATTTTTCTAAATACATTCAAATATGTATCCGCTCATGA
ATTAATTCTTAGAAAAACTCATCGAGCATCAAATGAAACTGCAATTTATTCATATCAGGATTATCAATAC
CATATTTTTGAAAAAGCCGTTTCTGTAATGAAGGAGAAAACTCACCGAGGCAGTTCCATAGGATGGCAAG
ATCCTGGTATCGGTCTGCGATTCCGACTCGTCCAACATCAATACAACCTATTAATTTCCCCTCGTCAAAA
ATAAGGTTATCAAGTGAGAAATCACCATGAGTGACGACTGAATCCGGTGAGAATGGCAAAAGTTTATGCA
TTTCTTTCCAGACTTGTTCAACAGGCCAGCCATTACGCTCGTCATCAAAATCACTCGCATCAACCAAACC
GTTATTCATTCGTGATTGCGCCTGAGCGAGACGAAATACGCGATCGCTGTTAAAAGGACAATTACAAACA
GGAATCGAATGCAACCGGCGCAGGAACACTGCCAGCGCATCAACAATATTTTCACCTGAATCAGGATATT
CTTCTAATACCTGGAATGCTGTTTTCCCGGGGATCGCAGTGGTGAGTAACCATGCATCATCAGGAGTACG
GATAAAATGCTTGATGGTCGGAAGAGGCATAAATTCCGTCAGCCAGTTTAGTCTGACCATCTCATCTGTA
ACATCATTGGCAACGCTACCTTTGCCATGTTTCAGAAACAACTCTGGCGCATCGGGCTTCCCATACAATC
GATAGATTGTCGCACCTGATTGCCCGACATTATCGCGAGCCCATTTATACCCATATAAATCAGCATCCAT
GTTGGAATTTAATCGCGGCCTAGAGCAAGACGTTTCCCGTTGAATATGGCTCATAACACCCCTTGTATTA
CTGTTTATGTAAGCAGACAGTTTTATTGTTCATGACCAAAATCCCTTAACGTGAGTTTTCGTTCCACTGA
GCGTCAGACCCCGTAGAAAAGATCAAAGGATCTTCTTGAGATCCTTTTTTTCTGCGCGTAATCTGCTGCT
TGCAAACAAAAAAACCACCGCTACCAGCGGTGGTTTGTTTGCCGGATCAAGAGCTACCAACTCTTTTTCC
GAAGGTAACTGGCTTCAGCAGAGCGCAGATACCAAATACTGTCCTTCTAGTGTAGCCGTAGTTAGGCCAC
CACTTCAAGAACTCTGTAGCACCGCCTACATACCTCGCTCTGCTAATCCTGTTACCAGTGGCTGCTGCCA
GTGGCGATAAGTCGTGTCTTACCGGGTTGGACTCAAGACGATAGTTACCGGATAAGGCGCAGCGGTCGGG
CTGAACGGGGGGTTCGTGCACACAGCCCAGCTTGGAGCGAACGACCTACACCGAACTGAGATACCTACAG
CGTGAGCTATGAGAAAGCGCCACGCTTCCCGAAGGGAGAAAGGCGGACAGGTATCCGGTAAGCGGCAGGG
TCGGAACAGGAGAGCGCACGAGGGAGCTTCCAGGGGGAAACGCCTGGTATCTTTATAGTCCTGTCGGGTT
TCGCCACCTCTGACTTGAGCGTCGATTTTTGTGATGCTCGTCAGGGGGGCGGAGCCTATGGAAAAACGCC
AGCAACGCGGCCTTTTTACGGTTCCTGGCCTTTTGCTGGCCTTTTGCTCACATGTTCTTTCCTGCGTTAT
CCCCTGATTCTGTGGATAACCGTATTACCGCCTTTGAGTGAGCTGATACCGCTCGCCGCAGCCGAACGAC
CGAGCGCAGCGAGTCAGTGAGCGAGGAAGCGGAAGAGCGCCTGATGCGGTATTTTCTCCTTACGCATCTG
TGCGGTATTTCACACCGCATATATGGTGCACTCTCAGTACAATCTGCTCTGATGCCGCATAGTTAAGCCA
GTATACACTCCGCTATCGCTACGTGACTGGGTCATGGCTGCGCCCCGACACCCGCCAACACCCGCTGACG
CGCCCTGACGGGCTTGTCTGCTCCCGGCATCCGCTTACAGACAAGCTGTGACCGTCTCCGGGAGCTGCAT
GTGTCAGAGGTTTTCACCGTCATCACCGAAACGCGCGAGGCAGCTGCGGTAAAGCTCATCAGCGTGGTCG
TGAAGCGATTCACAGATGTCTGCCTGTTCATCCGCGTCCAGCTCGTTGAGTTTCTCCAGAAGCGTTAATG
TCTGGCTTCTGATAAAGCGGGCCATGTTAAGGGCGGTTTTTTCCTGTTTGGTCACTGATGCCTCCGTGTA
AGGGGGATTTCTGTTCATGGGGGTAATGATACCGATGAAACGAGAGAGGATGCTCACGATACGGGTTACT
GATGATGAACATGCCCGGTTACTGGAACGTTGTGAGGGTAAACAACTGGCGGTATGGATGCGGCGGGACC
AGAGAAAAATCACTCAGGGTCAATGCCAGCGCTTCGTTAATACAGATGTAGGTGTTCCACAGGGTAGCCA
GCAGCATCCTGCGATGCAGATCCGGAACATAATGGTGCAGGGCGCTGACTTCCGCGTTTCCAGACTTTAC
GAAACACGGAAACCGAAGACCATTCATGTTGTTGCTCAGGTCGCAGACGTTTTGCAGCAGCAGTCGCTTC
ACGTTCGCTCGCGTATCGGTGATTCATTCTGCTAACCAGTAAGGCAACCCCGCCAGCCTAGCCGGGTCCT
CAACGACAGGAGCACGATCATGCGCACCCGTGGGGCCGCCATGCCGGCGATAATGGCCTGCTTCTCGCCG
AAACGTTTGGTGGCGGGACCAGTGACGAAGGCTTGAGCGAGGGCGTGCAAGATTCCGAATACCGCAAGCG
ACAGGCCGATCATCGTCGCGCTCCAGCGAAAGCGGTCCTCGCCGAAAATGACCCAGAGCGCTGCCGGCAC
CTGTCCTACGAGTTGCATGATAAAGAAGACAGTCATAAGTGCGGCGACGATAGTCATGCCCCGCGCCCAC
CGGAAGGAGCTGACTGGGTTGAAGGCTCTCAAGGGCATCGGTCGAGATCCCGGTGCCTAATGAGTGAGCT
AACTTACATTAATTGCGTTGCGCTCACTGCCCGCTTTCCAGTCGGGAAACCTGTCGTGCCAGCTGCATTA
ATGAATCGGCCAACGCGCGGGGAGAGGCGGTTTGCGTATTGGGCGCCAGGGTGGTTTTTCTTTTCACCAG
TGAGACGGGCAACAGCTGATTGCCCTTCACCGCCTGGCCCTGAGAGAGTTGCAGCAAGCGGTCCACGCTG
GTTTGCCCCAGCAGGCGAAAATCCTGTTTGATGGTGGTTAACGGCGGGATATAACATGAGCTGTCTTCGG
TATCGTCGTATCCCACTACCGAGATATCCGCACCAACGCGCAGCCCGGACTCGGTAATGGCGCGCATTGC
GCCCAGCGCCATCTGATCGTTGGCAACCAGCATCGCAGTGGGAACGATGCCCTCATTCAGCATTTGCATG
GTTTGTTGAAAACCGGACATGGCACTCCAGTCGCCTTCCCGTTCCGCTATCGGCTGAATTTGATTGCGAG
TGAGATATTTATGCCAGCCAGCCAGACGCAGACGCGCCGAGACAGAACTTAATGGGCCCGCTAACAGCGC
GATTTGCTGGTGACCCAATGCGACCAGATGCTCCACGCCCAGTCGCGTACCGTCTTCATGGGAGAAAATA
ATACTGTTGATGGGTGTCTGGTCAGAGACATCAAGAAATAACGCCGGAACATTAGTGCAGGCAGCTTCCA
CAGCAATGGCATCCTGGTCATCCAGCGGATAGTTAATGATCAGCCCACTGACGCGTTGCGCGAGAAGATT
GTGCACCGCCGCTTTACAGGCTTCGACGCCGCTTCGTTCTACCATCGACACCACCACGCTGGCACCCAGT
TGATCGGCGCGAGATTTAATCGCCGCGACAATTTGCGACGGCGCGTGCAGGGCCAGACTGGAGGTGGCAA
CGCCAATCAGCAACGACTGTTTGCCCGCCAGTTGTTGTGCCACGCGGTTGGGAATGTAATTCAGCTCCGC
CATCGCCGCTTCCACTTTTTCCCGCGTTTTCGCAGAAACGTGGCTGGCCTGGTTCACCACGCGGGAAACG
GTCTGATAAGAGACACCGGCATACTCTGCGACATCGTATAACGTTACTGGTTTCACATTCACCACCCTGA
ATTGACTCTCTTCCGGGCGCTATCATGCCATACCGCGAAAGGTTTTGCGCCATTCGATGGTGTCCGGGAT
CTCGACGCTCTCCCTTATGCGACTCCTGCATTAGGAAGCAGCCCAGTAGTAGGTTGAGGCCGTTGAGCAC
CGCCGCCGCAAGGAATGGTGCATGCAAGGAGATGGCGCCCAACAGTCCCCCGGCCACGGGGCCTGCCACC
ATACCCACGCCGAAACAAGCGCTCATGAGCCCGAAGTGGCGAGCCCGATCTTCCCCATCGGTGATGTCGG
CGATATAGGCGCCAGCAACCGCACCTGTGGCGCCGGTGATGCCGGCCACGATGCGTCCGGCGTAGAGGAT
CGAGATCTCGATCCCGCGAAATTAATACGACTCACTATAGGGGAATTGTGAGCGGATAACAATTCCCCTC
TAGAAATAATTTTGTTTAACTTTAAGAAGGAGATATACCATGGGCAGCAGCCATCATCATCATCATCACA
GCAGCGGCCTGGTGCCGCGCGGCAGCCATATGGTTGCCCAGCTGAGTGTTGAACAGTTTCTGAATGAACA
GAAACAGGCCGTTGAAACCGCCCTGAGTCGTTATATTGAACGTCTGGAAGGTCCGGCCAAACTGAAAAAA
GCCATGGCCTATAGTCTGGAAGCCGGTGGTAAACGTATTCGTCCGCTGCTGCTGCTGTCAACCGTTCGTG
CCCTGGGTAAAGATCCGGCCGTTGGTCTGCCGGTTGCCTGTGCCATTGAAATGATTCATACCTATAGCCT
GATTCATGATGATCTGCCGAGCATGGATAATGATGATCTGCGTCGTGGTAAACCGACCAATCATAAAGTT
TTTGGTGAAGCTATGGCTATTCTGGCTGGCGATGGCCTGCTGACCTATGCGTTTCAGCTGATTACCGAAA
TTGATGATGAACGCATTCCGCCGTCAGTGCGCCTGCGCCTGATTGAACGTCTGGCAAAAGCAGCAGGTCC
GGAAGGTATGGTGGCAGGTCAGGCAGCAGATATGGAAGGTGAAGGTAAAACCCTGACCCTGAGCGAACTG
GAATATATTCATCGTCATAAAACCGGTAAAATGCTGCAGTATTCTGTGCATGCTGGCGCGCTGATTGGCG
GCGCGGATGCGCGTCAGACCCGCGAACTGGATGAATTTGCGGCACATCTGGGCCTGGCATTTCAGATTCG
CGATGATATTCTGGATATTGAAGGCGCTGAAGAAAAAATTGGCAAACCGGTGGGCAGCGATCAGTCTAAT
AATAAAGCTACCTATCCGGCTCTGCTGTCTCTGGCTGGCGCGAAAGAAAAACTGGCGTTTCATATTGAAG
CAGCACAGCGCCATCTGCGCAATGCAGATGTGGATGGCGCTGCTCTGGCGTATATTTGCGAACTGGTGGC
GGCGCGCGATCATTAATAAGGATCCGAATTCGAGCTCCGTCGACAAGCTTGCGGCCGCACTCGAGCACCA
CCACCACCACCACTGAGATCCGGCTGCTAACAAAGCCCGAAAGGAAGCTGAGTTGGCTGCTGCCACCGCT
GAGCAATAACTAGCATAACCCCTTGGGGCCTCTAAACGGGTCTTGAGGGGTTTTTTGCTGAAAGGAGGAA
CTATATCCGGAT
