Features (pLannotate 1.2.2; 21 found; start..end, strand, type, name):
     12..440     +  rep_origin     f1 ori (sequence partly withheld): f1 bacteriophage origin of replication; arrow indicates direction of (+) strand synthesis
    493..550     +  promoter       AmpR promoter (fragment): bla
    559..1374    -  CDS            KanR: aminoglycoside phosphotransferase; aph(3')-Ia; confers resistance to kanamycin in bacteria or G418 (Geneticin®) in eukaryotes
   1496..2084    +  rep_origin     ori: high-copy-number ColE1/pMB1/pBR322/pUC origin of replication
   2270..2409    -  misc_feature   bom: basis of mobility region from pBR322
   2511..2702    -  CDS            rop: Rop protein, which maintains plasmids at low copy number; rop
   2719..3099    +  CDS            YPB1_ECOLX: Protein predicted: Swiss-Prot protein existence level 4. From Escherichia coli.
   3171..3462    -  CDS            TcR (fragment): tetracycline efflux protein; tet; confers resistance to tetracycline
   3477..3498    -  protein_bind   CAP binding site: CAP binding activates transcription in the presence of cAMP. E. coli catabolite activator protein
   3511..4593    -  CDS            lacI: lac repressor; lacI; The lac repressor binds to the lac operator to inhibit transcription in E. coli. This inhibition can be relieved by adding lactose or isopropyl-β-D-thiogalactopyranoside (IPTG).
   4594..4671    -  promoter       lacI promoter: lacI
   4679..4958    -  CDS            TcR (fragment): tetracycline efflux protein; tet; confers resistance to tetracycline
   4980..4998    +  promoter       T7 promoter: promoter for bacteriophage T7 RNA polymerase
   4999..5023    +  protein_bind   lac operator: The lac repressor binds to the lac operator to inhibit transcription in E. coli. This inhibition can be relieved by adding lactose or isopropyl-β-D-thiogalactopyranoside (IPTG). lac repressor encoded by lacI
   5038..5060    +  RBS            RBS: efficient ribosome binding site from bacteriophage T7 gene 10 (Olins and Rangwala, 1989)
   5079..5095    +  CDS            capTEV™ (fragment): composite tag for in vivo biotinylation, TEV protease cleavage, and 6xHis tagging
   5106..5123    +  CDS            thrombin site: thrombin recognition and cleavage site
   5133..6020    +  CDS            ISPA_GEOSE: Experimental evidence at protein level: Swiss-Prot protein existence level 1. From Geobacillus stearothermophilus (Bacillus stearothermophilus).
   6073..6090    +  CDS            9xHis (fragment): 9xHis affinity tag
   6100..6149    +  CDS            SET1 (fragment): solubility-enhancement tag derived from T7 phage gene 10B
   6157..6204    +  terminator     T7 terminator: transcription terminator for bacteriophage T7 RNA polymerase
>Addgene plasmid #108952 | pET-28a(+)-FPPS | addgene full sequence | sequence record 220570 | Addgene NGS Result
TGGCGAATGGG
[124 nt withheld, positions 12-135]
C
[91 nt withheld, positions 137-227]
A
[49 nt withheld, positions 229-277]
CCTTTGACGTTGGAGTCCACGTTCTTT
[37 nt withheld, positions 305-341]
ACCCTATCTCGGTCTATTCTTTTGATTTATAAGGGATTTTGCCGATTTCGGCCTATTGGTTAAAAAATGA
GCTGATTTAACAAAAATTTAACGCGAATTTTAACAAAATATTAACGCTTACAATTTAGGTGGCACTTTTC
GGGGAAATGTGCGCGGAACCCCTATTTGTTTATTTTTCTAAATACATTCAAATATGTATCCGCTCATGAA
TTAATTCTTAGAAAAACTCATCGAGCATCAAATGAAACTGCAATTTATTCATATCAGGATTATCAATACC
ATATTTTTGAAAAAGCCGTTTCTGTAATGAAGGAGAAAACTCACCGAGGCAGTTCCATAGGATGGCAAGA
TCCTGGTATCGGTCTGCGATTCCGACTCGTCCAACATCAATACAACCTATTAATTTCCCCTCGTCAAAAA
TAAGGTTATCAAGTGAGAAATCACCATGAGTGACGACTGAATCCGGTGAGAATGGCAAAAGTTTATGCAT
TTCTTTCCAGACTTGTTCAACAGGCCAGCCATTACGCTCGTCATCAAAATCACTCGCATCAACCAAACCG
TTATTCATTCGTGATTGCGCCTGAGCGAGACGAAATACGCGATCGCTGTTAAAAGGACAATTACAAACAG
GAATCGAATGCAACCGGCGCAGGAACACTGCCAGCGCATCAACAATATTTTCACCTGAATCAGGATATTC
TTCTAATACCTGGAATGCTGTTTTCCCGGGGATCGCAGTGGTGAGTAACCATGCATCATCAGGAGTACGG
ATAAAATGCTTGATGGTCGGAAGAGGCATAAATTCCGTCAGCCAGTTTAGTCTGACCATCTCATCTGTAA
CATCATTGGCAACGCTACCTTTGCCATGTTTCAGAAACAACTCTGGCGCATCGGGCTTCCCATACAATCG
ATAGATTGTCGCACCTGATTGCCCGACATTATCGCGAGCCCATTTATACCCATATAAATCAGCATCCATG
TTGGAATTTAATCGCGGCCTAGAGCAAGACGTTTCCCGTTGAATATGGCTCATAACACCCCTTGTATTAC
TGTTTATGTAAGCAGACAGTTTTATTGTTCATGACCAAAATCCCTTAACGTGAGTTTTCGTTCCACTGAG
CGTCAGACCCCGTAGAAAAGATCAAAGGATCTTCTTGAGATCCTTTTTTTCTGCGCGTAATCTGCTGCTT
GCAAACAAAAAAACCACCGCTACCAGCGGTGGTTTGTTTGCCGGATCAAGAGCTACCAACTCTTTTTCCG
AAGGTAACTGGCTTCAGCAGAGCGCAGATACCAAATACTGTCCTTCTAGTGTAGCCGTAGTTAGGCCACC
ACTTCAAGAACTCTGTAGCACCGCCTACATACCTCGCTCTGCTAATCCTGTTACCAGTGGCTGCTGCCAG
TGGCGATAAGTCGTGTCTTACCGGGTTGGACTCAAGACGATAGTTACCGGATAAGGCGCAGCGGTCGGGC
TGAACGGGGGGTTCGTGCACACAGCCCAGCTTGGAGCGAACGACCTACACCGAACTGAGATACCTACAGC
GTGAGCTATGAGAAAGCGCCACGCTTCCCGAAGGGAGAAAGGCGGACAGGTATCCGGTAAGCGGCAGGGT
CGGAACAGGAGAGCGCACGAGGGAGCTTCCAGGGGGAAACGCCTGGTATCTTTATAGTCCTGTCGGGTTT
CGCCACCTCTGACTTGAGCGTCGATTTTTGTGATGCTCGTCAGGGGGGCGGAGCCTATGGAAAAACGCCA
GCAACGCGGCCTTTTTACGGTTCCTGGCCTTTTGCTGGCCTTTTGCTCACATGTTCTTTCCTGCGTTATC
CCCTGATTCTGTGGATAACCGTATTACCGCCTTTGAGTGAGCTGATACCGCTCGCCGCAGCCGAACGACC
GAGCGCAGCGAGTCAGTGAGCGAGGAAGCGGAAGAGCGCCTGATGCGGTATTTTCTCCTTACGCATCTGT
GCGGTATTTCACACCGCAATGGTGCACTCTCAGTACAATCTGCTCTGATGCCGCATAGTTAAGCCAGTAT
ACACTCCGCTATCGCTACGTGACTGGGTCATGGCTGCGCCCCGACACCCGCCAACACCCGCTGACGCGCC
CTGACGGGCTTGTCTGCTCCCGGCATCCGCTTACAGACAAGCTGTGACCGTCTCCGGGAGCTGCATGTGT
CAGAGGTTTTCACCGTCATCACCGAAACGCGCGAGGCAGCTGCGGTAAAGCTCATCAGCGTGGTCGTGAA
GCGATTCACAGATGTCTGCCTGTTCATCCGCGTCCAGCTCGTTGAGTTTCTCCAGAAGCGTTAATGTCTG
GCTTCTGATAAAGCGGGCCATGTTAAGGGCGGTTTTTTCCTGTTTGGTCACTGATGCCTCCGTGTAAGGG
GGATTTCTGTTCATGGGGGTAATGATACCGATGAAACGAGAGAGGATGCTCACGATACGGGTTACTGATG
ATGAACATGCCCGGTTACTGGAACGTTGTGAGGGTAAACAACTGGCGGTATGGATGCGGCGGGACCAGAG
AAAAATCACTCAGGGTCAATGCCAGCGCTTCGTTAATACAGATGTAGGTGTTCCACAGGGTAGCCAGCAG
CATCCTGCGATGCAGATCCGGAACATAATGGTGCAGGGCGCTGACTTCCGCGTTTCCAGACTTTACGAAA
CACGGAAACCGAAGACCATTCATGTTGTTGCTCAGGTCGCAGACGTTTTGCAGCAGCAGTCGCTTCACGT
TCGCTCGCGTATCGGTGATTCATTCTGCTAACCAGTAAGGCAACCCCGCCAGCCTAGCCGGGTCCTCAAC
GACAGGAGCACGATCATGCGCACCCGTGGGGCCGCCATGCCGGCGATAATGGCCTGCTTCTCGCCGAAAC
GTTTGGTGGCGGGACCAGTGACGAAGGCTTGAGCGAGGGCGTGCAAGATTCCGAATACCGCAAGCGACAG
GCCGATCATCGTCGCGCTCCAGCGAAAGCGGTCCTCGCCGAAAATGACCCAGAGCGCTGCCGGCACCTGT
CCTACGAGTTGCATGATAAAGAAGACAGTCATAAGTGCGGCGACGATAGTCATGCCCCGCGCCCACCGGA
AGGAGCTGACTGGGTTGAAGGCTCTCAAGGGCATCGGTCGAGATCCCGGTGCCTAATGAGTGAGCTAACT
TACATTAATTGCGTTGCGCTCACTGCCCGCTTTCCAGTCGGGAAACCTGTCGTGCCAGCTGCATTAATGA
ATCGGCCAACGCGCGGGGAGAGGCGGTTTGCGTATTGGGCGCCAGGGTGGTTTTTCTTTTCACCAGTGAG
ACGGGCAACAGCTGATTGCCCTTCACCGCCTGGCCCTGAGAGAGTTGCAGCAAGCGGTCCACGCTGGTTT
GCCCCAGCAGGCGAAAATCCTGTTTGATGGTGGTTAACGGCGGGATATAACATGAGCTGTCTTCGGTATC
GTCGTATCCCACTACCGAGATATCCGCACCAACGCGCAGCCCGGACTCGGTAATGGCGCGCATTGCGCCC
AGCGCCATCTGATCGTTGGCAACCAGCATCGCAGTGGGAACGATGCCCTCATTCAGCATTTGCATGGTTT
GTTGAAAACCGGACATGGCACTCCAGTCGCCTTCCCGTTCCGCTATCGGCTGAATTTGATTGCGAGTGAG
ATATTTATGCCAGCCAGCCAGACGCAGACGCGCCGAGACAGAACTTAATGGGCCCGCTAACAGCGCGATT
TGCTGGTGACCCAATGCGACCAGATGCTCCACGCCCAGTCGCGTACCGTCTTCATGGGAGAAAATAATAC
TGTTGATGGGTGTCTGGTCAGAGACATCAAGAAATAACGCCGGAACATTAGTGCAGGCAGCTTCCACAGC
AATGGCATCCTGGTCATCCAGCGGATAGTTAATGATCAGCCCACTGACGCGTTGCGCGAGAAGATTGTGC
ACCGCCGCTTTACAGGCTTCGACGCCGCTTCGTTCTACCATCGACACCACCACGCTGGCACCCAGTTGAT
CGGCGCGAGATTTAATCGCCGCGACAATTTGCGACGGCGCGTGCAGGGCCAGACTGGAGGTGGCAACGCC
AATCAGCAACGACTGTTTGCCCGCCAGTTGTTGTGCCACGCGGTTGGGAATGTAATTCAGCTCCGCCATC
GCCGCTTCCACTTTTTCCCGCGTTTTCGCAGAAACGTGGCTGGCCTGGTTCACCACGCGGGAAACGGTCT
GATAAGAGACACCGGCATACTCTGCGACATCGTATAACGTTACTGGTTTCACATTCACCACCCTGAATTG
ACTCTCTTCCGGGCGCTATCATGCCATACCGCGAAAGGTTTTGCGCCATTCGATGGTGTCCGGGATCTCG
ACGCTCTCCCTTATGCGACTCCTGCATTAGGAAGCAGCCCAGTAGTAGGTTGAGGCCGTTGAGCACCGCC
GCCGCAAGGAATGGTGCATGCAAGGAGATGGCGCCCAACAGTCCCCCGGCCACGGGGCCTGCCACCATAC
CCACGCCGAAACAAGCGCTCATGAGCCCGAAGTGGCGAGCCCGATCTTCCCCATCGGTGATGTCGGCGAT
ATAGGCGCCAGCAACCGCACCTGTGGCGCCGGTGATGCCGGCCACGATGCGTCCGGCGTAGAGGATCGAG
ATCTCGATCCCGCGAAATTAATACGACTCACTATAGGGGAATTGTGAGCGGATAACAATTCCCCTCTAGA
AATAATTTTGTTTAACTTTAAGAAGGAGATATACCATGGGCAGCAGCCATCATCATCATCATCACAGCAG
CGGCCTGGTGCCGCGCGGCAGCCATATGGTTGCCCAGCTGAGTGTTGAACAGTTTCTGAATGAACAGAAA
CAGGCCGTTGAAACCGCCCTGAGTCGTTATATTGAACGTCTGGAAGGTCCGGCCAAACTGAAAAAAGCCA
TGGCCTATAGTCTGGAAGCCGGTGGTAAACGTATTCGTCCGCTGCTGCTGCTGTCAACCGTTCGTGCCCT
GGGTAAAGATCCGGCCGTTGGTCTGCCGGTTGCCTGTGCCATTGAAATGATTCATACCTATAGCCTGATT
CATGATGATCTGCCGAGCATGGATAATGATGATCTGCGTCGTGGTAAACCGACCAATCATAAAGTTTTTG
GTGAAGCTATGGCTATTCTGGCTGGCGATGGCCTGCTGACCTATGCGTTTCAGCTGATTACCGAAATTGA
TGATGAACGCATTCCGCCGTCAGTGCGCCTGCGCCTGATTGAACGTCTGGCAAAAGCAGCAGGTCCGGAA
GGTATGGTGGCAGGTCAGGCAGCAGATATGGAAGGTGAAGGTAAAACCCTGACCCTGAGCGAACTGGAAT
ATATTCATCGTCATAAAACCGGTAAAATGCTGCAGTATTCTGTGCATGCTGGCGCGCTGATTGGCGGCGC
GGATGCGCGTCAGACCCGCGAACTGGATGAATTTGCGGCACATCTGGGCCTGGCATTTCAGATTCGCGAT
GATATTCTGGATATTGAAGGCGCTGAAGAAAAAATTGGCAAACCGGTGGGCAGCGATCAGTCTAATAATA
AAGCTACCTATCCGGCTCTGCTGTCTCTGGCTGGCGCGAAAGAAAAACTGGCGTTTCATATTGAAGCAGC
ACAGCGCCATCTGCGCAATGCAGATGTGGATGGCGCTGCTCTGGCGTATATTTGCGAACTGGTGGCGGCG
CGCGATCATTAATAAGGATCCGAATTCGAGCTCCGTCGACAAGCTTGCGGCCGCACTCGAGCACCACCAC
CACCACCACTGAGATCCGGCTGCTAACAAAGCCCGAAAGGAAGCTGAGTTGGCTGCTGCCACCGCTGAGC
AATAACTAGCATAACCCCTTGGGGCCTCTAAACGGGTCTTGAGGGGTTTTTTGCTGAAAGGAGGAACTAT
ATCCGGAT
